>Addgene plasmid #246112 | pECFP-C1-PHF13 (100-200) | addgene full sequence | sequence record 492706 | Addgene NGS Result
TAGTTATTAATAGTAATCAATTACGGGGTCATTAGTTCATAGCCCATATATGGAGTTCCGCGTTACATAA
CTTACGGTAAATGGCCCGCCTGGCTGACCGCCCAACGACCCCCGCCCATTGACGTCAATAATGACGTATG
TTCCCATAGTAACGCCAATAGGGACTTTCCATTGACGTCAATGGGTGGAGTATTTACGGTAAACTGCCCA
CTTGGCAGTACATCAAGTGTATCATATGCCAAGTACGCCCCCTATTGACGTCAATGACGGTAAATGGCCC
GCCTGGCATTATGCCCAGTACATGACCTTATGGGACTTTCCTACTTGGCAGTACATCTACGTATTAGTCA
TCGCTATTACCATGGTGATGCGGTTTTGGCAGTACATCAATGGGCGTGGATAGCGGTTTGACTCACGGGG
ATTTCCAAGTCTCCACCCCATTGACGTCAATGGGAGTTTGTTTTGGCACCAAAATCAACGGGACTTTCCA
AAATGTCGTAACAACTCCGCCCCATTGACGCAAATGGGCGGTAGGCGTGTACGGTGGGAGGTCTATATAA
GCAGAGCTGGTTTAGTGAACCGTCAGATCCGCTAGCGCTACCGGTCGCCACCATGGTGAGCAAGGGCGAG
GAGCTGTTCACCGGGGTGGTGCCCATCCTGGTCGAGCTGGACGGCGACGTAAACGGCCACAAGTTCAGCG
TGTCCGGCGAGGGCGAGGGCGATGCCACCTACGGCAAGCTGACCCTGAAGTTCATCTGCACCACCGGCAA
GCTGCCCGTGCCCTGGCCCACCCTCGTGACCACCCTGACCTGGGGCGTGCAGTGCTTCAGCCGCTACCCC
GACCACATGAAGCAGCACGACTTCTTCAAGTCCGCCATGCCCGAAGGCTACGTCCAGGAGCGCACCATCT
TCTTCAAGGACGACGGCAACTACAAGACCCGCGCCGAGGTGAAGTTCGAGGGCGACACCCTGGTGAACCG
CATCGAGCTGAAGGGCATCGACTTCAAGGAGGACGGCAACATCCTGGGGCACAAGCTGGAGTACAACTAC
ATCAGCCACAACGTCTATATCACCGCCGACAAGCAGAAGAACGGCATCAAGGCCAACTTCAAGATCCGCC
ACAACATCGAGGACGGCAGCGTGCAGCTCGCCGACCACTACCAGCAGAACACCCCCATCGGCGACGGCCC
CGTGCTGCTGCCCGACAACCACTACCTGAGCACCCAGTCCGCCCTGAGCAAAGACCCCAACGAGAAGCGC
GATCACATGGTCCTGCTGGAGTTCGTGACCGCCGCCGGGATCACTCTCGGCATGGACGAGCTGTACAAGT
CCGGACTCAGATCTCGAGCTCAAGCTTCGAATTCGATGGCCAAGCCCAGTAACTTCCTGCTGGACAGAAA
GAAAACGGACAAGCTGAAGAAGAAGAAGAAGAGGAAGCGCAGGGACAGTGATGCGCCTGGGAAAGAGGGG
TACAGGGGGGGCTTGCTGAAGCTGGAAGCCGCTGACCCCTACGTGGAGACCCCCACGAGTCCCACCTTGC
AGGATATCCCCCAGGCTCCCAGCGACCCCTGCTCGGGCTGGGACTCCGATACTCCCTCGAGTGGATCTTG
TGCCACTGTGTCACCTGATCAGGTCAAAGAAATAAAAACTGAAGGCAAACGGACTATCTGAGGATCCACC
GGATCTAGATAACTGATCATAATCAGCCATACCACATTTGTAGAGGTTTTACTTGCTTTAAAAAACCTCC
CACACCTCCCCCTGAACCTGAAACATAAAATGAATGCAATTGTTGTTGTTAACTTGTTTATTGCAGCTTA
TAATGGTTACAAATAAAGCAATAGCATCACAAATTTCACAAATAAAGCATTTTTTTCACTGCATTCTAGT
TGTGGTTTGTCCAAACTCATCAATGTATCTTAAGGCGTAAATTGTAAGCGTTAATATTTTGTTAAAATTC
GCGTTAAATTTTTGTTAAATCAGCTCATTTTTTAACCAATAGGCCGAAATCGGCAAAATCCCTTATAAAT
CAAAAGAATAGACCGAGATAGGGT
[37 nt withheld, positions 2055-2091]
AAAGAACGTGGACTCCAACGTCAAAGG
[49 nt withheld, positions 2119-2167]
T
[91 nt withheld, positions 2169-2259]
G
[124 nt withheld, positions 2261-2384]
CAGGTGGCACTTTTCGGGGAAATGTGCGCGGAACCCCTATTTGTTTATTTTTCTAAATACATTCAAATAT
GTATCCGCTCATGAGACAATAACCCTGATAAATGCTTCAATAATATTGAAAAAGGAAGAGTCCTGAGGCG
GAAAGAACCAGCTGTGGAATGTGTGTCAGTTAGGGTGTGGAAAGTCCCCAGGCTCCCCAGCAGGCAGAAG
TATGCAAAGCATGCATCTCAATTAGTCAGCAACCAGGTGTGGAAAGTCCCCAGGCTCCCCAGCAGGCAGA
AGTATGCAAAGCATGCATCTCAATTAGTCAGCAACCATAGTCCCGCCCCTAACTCCGCCCATCCCGCCCC
TAACTCCGCCCAGTTCCGCCCATTCTCCGCCCCATGGCTGACTAATTTTTTTTATTTATGCAGAGGCCGA
GGCCGCCTCGGCCTCTGAGCTATTCCAGAAGTAGTGAGGAGGCTTTTTTGGAGGCCTAGGCTTTTGCAAA
GATCGATCAAGAGACAGGATGAGGATCGTTTCGCATGATTGAACAAGATGGATTGCACGCAGGTTCTCCG
GCCGCTTGGGTGGAGAGGCTATTCGGCTATGACTGGGCACAACAGACAATCGGCTGCTCTGATGCCGCCG
TGTTCCGGCTGTCAGCGCAGGGGCGCCCGGTTCTTTTTGTCAAGACCGACCTGTCCGGTGCCCTGAATGA
ACTGCAAGACGAGGCAGCGCGGCTATCGTGGCTGGCCACGACGGGCGTTCCTTGCGCAGCTGTGCTCGAC
GTTGTCACTGAAGCGGGAAGGGACTGGCTGCTATTGGGCGAAGTGCCGGGGCAGGATCTCCTGTCATCTC
ACCTTGCTCCTGCCGAGAAAGTATCCATCATGGCTGATGCAATGCGGCGGCTGCATACGCTTGATCCGGC
TACCTGCCCATTCGACCACCAAGCGAAACATCGCATCGAGCGAGCACGTACTCGGATGGAAGCCGGTCTT
GTCGATCAGGATGATCTGGACGAAGAGCATCAGGGGCTCGCGCCAGCCGAACTGTTCGCCAGGCTCAAGG
CGAGCATGCCCGACGGCGAGGATCTCGTCGTGACCCATGGCGATGCCTGCTTGCCGAATATCATGGTGGA
AAATGGCCGCTTTTCTGGATTCATCGACTGTGGCCGGCTGGGTGTGGCGGACCGCTATCAGGACATAGCG
TTGGCTACCCGTGATATTGCTGAAGAGCTTGGCGGCGAATGGGCTGACCGCTTCCTCGTGCTTTACGGTA
TCGCCGCTCCCGATTCGCAGCGCATCGCCTTCTATCGCCTTCTTGACGAGTTCTTCTGAGCGGGACTCTG
GGGTTCGAAATGACCGACCAAGCGACGCCCAACCTGCCATCACGAGATTTCGATTCCACCGCCGCCTTCT
ATGAAAGGTTGGGCTTCGGAATCGTTTTCCGGGACGCCGGCTGGATGATCCTCCAGCGCGGGGATCTCAT
GCTGGAGTTCTTCGCCCACCCTAGGGGGAGGCTAACTGAAACACGGAAGGAGACAATACCGGAAGGAACC
CGCGCTATGACGGCAATAAAAAGACAGAATAAAACGCACGGTGTTGGGTCGTTTGTTCATAAACGCGGGG
TTCGGTCCCAGGGCTGGCACTCTGTCGATACCCCACCGAGACCCCATTGGGGCCAATACGCCCGCGTTTC
TTCCTTTTCCCCACCCCACCCCCCAAGTTCGGGTGAAGGCCCAGGGCTCGCAGCCAACGTCGGGGCGGCA
GGCCCTGCCATAGCCTCAGGTTACTCATATATACTTTAGATTGATTTAAAACTTCATTTTTAATTTAAAA
GGATCTAGGTGAAGATCCTTTTTGATAATCTCATGACCAAAATCCCTTAACGTGAGTTTTCGTTCCACTG
AGCGTCAGACCCCGTAGAAAAGATCAAAGGATCTTCTTGAGATCCTTTTTTTCTGCGCGTAATCTGCTGC
TTGCAAACAAAAAAACCACCGCTACCAGCGGTGGTTTGTTTGCCGGATCAAGAGCTACCAACTCTTTTTC
CGAAGGTAACTGGCTTCAGCAGAGCGCAGATACCAAATACTGTTCTTCTAGTGTAGCCGTAGTTAGGCCA
CCACTTCAAGAACTCTGTATCACCGCCTACATACCTCGCTCTGCTAATCCTGTTACCAGTGGCTGCTGCC
AGTGGCGATAAGTCGTGTCTTACCGGGTTGGACTCAAGACGATAGTTACCGGATAAGGCGCAGCGGTCGG
GCTGAACGGGGGGTTCGTGCACACAGCCCAGCTTGGAGCGAACGACCTACACCGAACTGAGATACCTACA
GCGTGAGCTATGAGAAAGCGCCACGCTTCCCGAAGGGAGAAAGGCGGACAGGTATCCGGTAAGCGGCAGG
GTCGGAACAGGAGAGCGCACGAGGGAGCTTCCAGGGGGAAACGCCTGGTATCTTTATAGTCCTGTCGGGT
TTCGCCACCTCTGACTTGAGCGTCGATTTTTGTGATGCTCGTCAGGGGGGCGGAGCCTATGGAAAAACGC
CAGCAACGCGGCCTTTTTACGGTTCCTGGCCTTTTGCTGGCCTTTTGCTCACATGTTCTTTCCTGCGTTA
TCCCCTGATTCTGTGGATAACCGTATTACCGCCATGCAT
Features (pLannotate 1.2.2; 15 found; start..end, strand, type, name):
     61..364     +  enhancer       CMV enhancer: human cytomegalovirus immediate early enhancer
    365..568     +  promoter       CMV promoter: human cytomegalovirus (CMV) immediate early promoter
    613..1329    +  CDS            ECFP: ECFP is a basic (constitutively fluorescent) cyan fluorescent protein published in 1996, derived from Aequorea victoria. It has low acid sensitivity.
   1330..1364    +  misc_feature   MCS (fragment): multiple cloning site
   1369..1668    +  CDS            PHF13 (fragment): PHF13_HUMAN - Experimental evidence at protein level: Swiss-Prot protein existence level 1. Modulates chromatin structure. Required for normal chromosome condensation during the early stages of mitosis. Required for normal chromosome separation during mitosis. From Homo sapiens (Human).
   1694..1778    +  CDS            large T antigen (fragment): large T antigen from SV40 (simian virus 40)
   1801..1922    +  polyA_signal   SV40 poly(A) signal: SV40 polyadenylation signal
   1956..2384    -  rep_origin     f1 ori (sequence partly withheld): f1 bacteriophage origin of replication; arrow indicates direction of (+) strand synthesis
   2411..2515    +  promoter       AmpR promoter: bla
   2517..2874    +  promoter       SV40 promoter: SV40 enhancer and early promoter
   2909..3703    +  CDS            NeoR/KanR: aminoglycoside phosphotransferase from Tn5; aph(3')-II (or nptII); confers resistance to neomycin, kanamycin, and G418 (Geneticin®)
   3724..3876    +  CDS            ble (fragment): BLE_KLEPN - Experimental evidence at protein level: Swiss-Prot protein existence level 1. Binding protein with a strong affinity to the bleomycin family of antibiotics. Binds to CL990; an antimitotic-antibiotic compound. From Klebsiella pneumoniae.
   3935..3982    +  polyA_signal   HSV TK poly(A) signal: herpes simplex virus thymidine kinase polyadenylation signal (Cole and Stacy, 1985)
   4073..4089    -  polyA_signal   bGH poly(A) signal (fragment): bovine growth hormone polyadenylation signal
   4311..4899    +  rep_origin     ori: high-copy-number ColE1/pMB1/pBR322/pUC origin of replication
