[The description below was written by a language model from this plasmid's Addgene catalogue record and pLannotate feature annotations shown in this document.]
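Description:
pECFP-C1-PHF13 (100-200) is a mammalian expression plasmid of about 5.0 kb, built on the pECFP-C1 backbone, that produces a fragment of human PHF13 (also known as PHF5 or SPOC1) fused to enhanced cyan fluorescent protein. Transcription is driven by the human cytomegalovirus immediate early enhancer and promoter. The ECFP coding sequence comes first, followed by residual multiple cloning site sequence and then the PHF13 fragment, so ECFP sits at the N terminus of the fusion. The transcript ends at an SV40 polyadenylation signal. The short large T antigen fragment annotated just upstream of that signal is most likely part of the same SV40-derived region, not an expressed product. The insert is recorded as 306 bp. The name gives residues 100-200 while the mutation field gives amino acids 101-200, and the annotated 300 nt PHF13 match fits a roughly 100-residue segment. The insert was cloned by restriction enzymes, but the record does not state the sites.

In bacteria the plasmid replicates from a high-copy ColE1/pUC-type origin and is selected with kanamycin. The Tn5 NeoR/KanR gene is preceded by both a bacterial (bla) promoter and the SV40 enhancer/early promoter and is followed by an HSV TK polyadenylation signal, so the same marker can also confer G418 resistance in mammalian cells. An f1 origin is present as well. The small ble and bGH poly(A) fragments appear to be incidental backbone remnants.

The construct is intended for expressing and visualising this PHF13 region in mammalian cells. It comes from a study of how oligomerization affects PHF13 chromatin affinity and function, where it probably served as one of a set of domain-mapping truncations.
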