Addgene plasmid #246112: pECFP-C1-PHF13 (100-200)
Purpose: Expression of human PHF13 (100-200) fused to ECFP in mammalian cells
Depositing lab: Sarah Kinkley. Depositing organization: Max Planck Institute for Molecular Genetics. Publication: Differential oligomerization regulates PHF13 chromatin affinity and function. Rossi F, Magalhaes AP, Buschow R, Schubert T, Glaser L, Fontana A, Mai J, Staege H, Grimme A, Will H, Schriener S, Hnisz D, Vingron M, Chiariello AM, Kinkley S. Nucleic Acids Res. 2025 Jun 20;53(12):gkaf572. doi: 10.1093/nar/gkaf572. PubMed 40598901.
Backbone
  Vector backbone: pECFP-C1
  Vector type: Mammalian Expression
Growth in bacteria
  Bacterial resistance: Kanamycin, 50 μg/mL
  Growth temperature: 37°C
  Growth strain: DH5alpha
  Copy number: High Copy
Gene/Insert
  Gene/Insert name: PHF13(100-200)
  Species: H. sapiens (human)
  Insert size (bp): 306
  Mutation: aa 101 - 200
  Entrez Gene: PHF13 (a.k.a. PHF5, SPOC1)
  Tag / fusion protein: ECFP (N terminal on insert)
  Cloning method: Restriction Enzyme; 5′ cloning site Unspecified (unknown if destroyed)
  Sequencing primers: 5′ CGCAAATGGGCGGTAGGCGTG; 3′ CCTCTACAAATGTGGTATGGCTG
Terms and licenses: Academic/Nonprofit Terms; Industry Terms: Not Available to Industry
How to cite: pECFP-C1-PHF13 (100-200) was a gift from Sarah Kinkley (Addgene plasmid # 246112 ; http://n2t.net/addgene:246112 ; RRID:Addgene_246112)
