>Addgene plasmid #246112 | pECFP-C1-PHF13 (100-200) | depositor partial sequence | sequence record 483971 | Insert FWD
CTATAAGCAGAGCTGGTTTAGTGAACCGTCAGATCCGCTAGCGCTACCGGTCGCCACCATGGTGAGCAAG
GGCGAGGAGCTGTTCACCGGGGTGGTGCCCATCCTGGTCGAGCTGGACGGCGACGTAAACGGCCACAAGT
TCAGCGTGTCCGGCGAGGGCGAGGGCGATGCCACCTACGGCAAGCTGACCCTGAAGTTCATCTGCACCAC
CGGCAAGCTGCCCGTGCCCTGGCCCACCCTCGTGACCACCCTGACCTGGGGCGTGCAGTGCTTCAGCCGC
TACCCCGACCACATGAAGCAGCACGACTTCTTCAAGTCCGCCATGCCCGAAGGCTACGTCCAGGAGCGCA
CCATCTTCTTCAAGGACGACGGCAACTACAAGACCCGCGCCGAGGTGAAGTTCGAGGGCGACACCCTGGT
GAACCGCATCGAGCTGAAGGGCATCGACTTCAAGGAGGACGGCAACATCCTGGGGCACAAGCTGGAGTAC
AACTACATCAGCCACAACGTCTATATCACCGCCGACAAGCAGAAGAACGGCATCAAGGCCAACTTCAAGA
TCCGCCACAACATCGAGGACGGCAGCGTGCAGCTCGCCGACCACTACCAGCAGAACACCCCCATCGGCGA
CGGCCCCGTGCTGCTGCCCGACAACCACTACCTGAGCACCCAGTCCGCCCTGAGCAAAGACCCCAACGAG
AAGCGCGATCACATGGTCCTGCTGGAGTTCGTGACCGCCGCCGGGATCACTCTCGGCATGGACGAGCTGT
ACAAGTCCGGACTCAGATCTCGAGCTCAAGCTTCGAATTCGATGGCCAAGCCCAGTAACTTCCTGCTGGA
CAGAAAGAAAACGGACAAGCTGAAGAAGAAGAAGAAGAGGAAGCGCAGGGACAGTGATGCGCCTGGGAAA
GAGGGGTACAGGGGGGGCTTGCTGAAGCTGGAAGCCGCTGACCCCTACGTGGAGACCCCCACGAGTCCCA
CCTTGCAGGATATCCCCCAGGCTCCCAGCGACCCCTGCTCGGGCTGGGACTCCGATACTCCCTCGAGTGG
ATCTTGTGCCACTGTGTCACCTGATCAGGTCAAAGAAATAAAAACTGAAGGCAAACGGACTATCTGAGGA
TCCACCGGATCTAGATAACTGATCATAATCAGCCATACC
