>Addgene plasmid #246112 | pECFP-C1-PHF13 (100-200) | depositor partial sequence | sequence record 483972 | Insert RV
GAGTTTGTTTGGCACCAAATCAACGGGACTTTCCAAAATTTGTAACAATTCCGCCCCATTGACGCAAATG
GGCGGTAGGCGTGTACGGTGGGAGGTCTATATAAGCAGAGCTGGTTTAGTGAACCGTCAGATCCGCTAGC
GCTACCGGTCGCCACCATGGTGAGCAAGGGCGAGGAGCTGTTCACCGGGGTGGTGCCCATCCTGGTCGAG
CTGGACGGCGACGTAAACGGCCACAAGTTCAGCGTGTCCGGCGAGGGCGAGGGCGATGCCACCTACGGCA
AGCTGACCCTGAAGTTCATCTGCACCACCGGCAAGCTGCCCGTGCCCTGGCCCACCCTCGTGACCACCCT
GACCTGGGGCGTGCAGTGCTTCAGCCGCTACCCCGACCACATGAAGCAGCACGACTTCTTCAAGTCCGCC
ATGCCCGAAGGCTACGTCCAGGAGCGCACCATCTTCTTCAAGGACGACGGCAACTACAAGACCCGCGCCG
AGGTGAAGTTCGAGGGCGACACCCTGGTGAACCGCATCGAGCTGAAGGGCATCGACTTCAAGGAGGACGG
CAACATCCTGGGGCACAAGCTGGAGTACAACTACATCAGCCACAACGTCTATATCACCGCCGACAAGCAG
AAGAACGGCATCAAGGCCAACTTCAAGATCCGCCACAACATCGAGGACGGCAGCGTGCAGCTCGCCGACC
ACTACCAGCAGAACACCCCCATCGGCGACGGCCCCGTGCTGCTGCCCGACAACCACTACCTGAGCACCCA
GTCCGCCCTGAGCAAAGACCCCAACGAGAAGCGCGATCACATGGTCCTGCTGGAGTTCGTGACCGCCGCC
GGGATCACTCTCGGCATGGACGAGCTGTACAAGTCCGGACTCAGATCTCGAGCTCAAGCTTCGAATTCGA
TGGCCAAGCCCAGTAACTTCCTGCTGGACAGAAAGAAAACGGACAAGCTGAAGAAGAAGAAGAAGAGGAA
GCGCAGGGACAGTGATGCGCCTGGGAAAGAGGGGTACAGGGGGGGCTTGCTGAAGCTGGAAGCCGCTGAC
CCCTACGTGGAGACCCCCACGAGTCCCACCTTGCAGGATATCCCCCAGGCTCCCAGCGACCCCTGCTCGG
GCTGGGACTCCGATACTCCCTCGAGTGGATCTTGTGCCACTGTGTCACCTGATCAGGTCAAAGAAATAAA
AACTGAAGGCAAACGGACTATCTGAGGATCCACCGGATCTGATAC
